Addgene plasmid #245205: pET-28b His6-TEV-SHP2-FL(H114W)
Purpose: Production of His-tagged full-length SHP2
Depositing lab: Neel Shah. Depositing organization: Columbia University. Publication: Deep mutational scanning of the multi-domain phosphatase SHP2 reveals mechanisms of regulation and pathogenicity. Jiang Z, van Vlimmeren AE, Karandur D, Semmelman A, Shah NH. Nat Commun. 2025 Jul 1;16(1):5464. doi: 10.1038/s41467-025-60641-4. PubMed 40595497.
Backbone
  Vector backbone: pET
  Vector type: Bacterial Expression
Growth in bacteria
  Bacterial resistance: Kanamycin, 50 μg/mL
  Growth temperature: 37°C
  Growth strain: DH5alpha
  Copy number: Low Copy
Gene/Insert
  Gene/Insert name: SHP2 full-length
  Species: H. sapiens (human)
  Mutation: H114W
  Tag / fusion protein: 6xHis (N terminal on insert)
  Cloning method: Gibson Cloning
Terms and licenses: Academic/Nonprofit Terms; Industry Terms: Not Available to Industry
How to cite: pET-28b His6-TEV-SHP2-FL(H114W) was a gift from Neel Shah (Addgene plasmid # 245205 ; http://n2t.net/addgene:245205 ; RRID:Addgene_245205)
