[The description below was written by a language model from this plasmid's Addgene catalogue record and pLannotate feature annotations shown in this document.]
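Description:
pET-28b His6-TEV-SHP2-FL(H114W) is a bacterial expression plasmid of about 7.1 kb, built on a pET backbone, for producing recombinant full-length human SHP2, the protein tyrosine phosphatase encoded by PTPN11, carrying the H114W substitution. It replicates from a ColE1/pBR322-type origin with the adjacent bom region and the rop gene, which is consistent with the low copy number noted in the record. Selection is by kanamycin through an aminoglycoside phosphotransferase (KanR) gene. An f1 phage origin is also present, along with short tetracycline-resistance gene fragments that appear to be backbone remnants rather than working markers.

Expression is driven by a T7 promoter immediately followed by a lac operator and the phage T7 gene 10 ribosome binding site, and it ends at a T7 terminator. The plasmid carries its own lacI gene and promoter, so transcription is repressed until it is induced with IPTG in a host that supplies T7 RNA polymerase. The open reading frame begins with an N-terminal 6xHis tag. According to the construct name, this is followed by a TEV protease cleavage site, which would allow the tag to be removed after nickel-affinity purification. The automated annotation picks up only a short His/TEV-type tag fragment upstream of the PTPN11 coding sequence. A histidine-tag fragment is also annotated downstream of the insert, probably the vector's C-terminal His sequence, but the record does not say whether it is translated. The insert was assembled by Gibson cloning. The associated study is a deep mutational scan of SHP2 regulation and pathogenicity, so the purified H114W protein was presumably used for biochemical characterization of this variant, although the record does not state the mutation's specific effect.
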