Features (pLannotate 1.2.2; 20 found; start..end, strand, type, name):
      1..589     +  rep_origin     ori: high-copy-number ColE1/pMB1/pBR322/pUC origin of replication
    775..914     -  misc_feature   bom: basis of mobility region from pBR322
   1016..1207    -  CDS            rop: Rop protein, which maintains plasmids at low copy number; rop
   1224..1604    +  CDS            YPB1_ECOLX: Protein predicted: Swiss-Prot protein existence level 4. From Escherichia coli.
   1676..1967    -  CDS            TcR (fragment): tetracycline efflux protein; tet; confers resistance to tetracycline
   1982..2003    -  protein_bind   CAP binding site: CAP binding activates transcription in the presence of cAMP. E. coli catabolite activator protein
   2016..3098    -  CDS            lacI: lac repressor; lacI; The lac repressor binds to the lac operator to inhibit transcription in E. coli. This inhibition can be relieved by adding lactose or isopropyl-β-D-thiogalactopyranoside (IPTG).
   3099..3176    -  promoter       lacI promoter: lacI
   3184..3463    -  CDS            TcR (fragment): tetracycline efflux protein; tet; confers resistance to tetracycline
   3485..3503    +  promoter       T7 promoter: promoter for bacteriophage T7 RNA polymerase
   3504..3528    +  protein_bind   lac operator: The lac repressor binds to the lac operator to inhibit transcription in E. coli. This inhibition can be relieved by adding lactose or isopropyl-β-D-thiogalactopyranoside (IPTG). lac repressor encoded by lacI
   3543..3565    +  RBS            RBS: efficient ribosome binding site from bacteriophage T7 gene 10 (Olins and Rangwala, 1989)
   3584..3600    +  CDS            capTEV™ (fragment): composite tag for in vivo biotinylation, TEV protease cleavage, and 6xHis tagging
   3647..5425    +  CDS            PTPN11: PTN11_HUMAN - Also known as PTP2C, SHPTP2. Experimental evidence at protein level: Swiss-Prot protein existence level 1. Acts downstream of various receptor and cytoplasmic protein tyrosine kinases to participate in the signal transduction from the cell surface to the nucleus (PubMed:10655584, PubMed:18559669, PubMed:18829466, PubMed:26742426, PubMed:28074573). Positively regulates MAPK signal transduction pathway (PubMed:28074573). Dephosphorylates GAB1, ARHGAP35 and EGFR (PubMed:28074573). Dephosphorylates ROCK2 at 'Tyr-722' resulting in stimulation of its RhoA binding activity (PubMed:18559
   5475..5492    +  CDS            9xHis (fragment): 9xHis affinity tag
   5502..5551    +  CDS            SET1 (fragment): solubility-enhancement tag derived from T7 phage gene 10B
   5559..5606    +  terminator     T7 terminator: transcription terminator for bacteriophage T7 RNA polymerase
   5643..6071    +  rep_origin     f1 ori (sequence partly withheld): f1 bacteriophage origin of replication; arrow indicates direction of (+) strand synthesis
   6124..6181    +  promoter       AmpR promoter (fragment): bla
   6190..7005    -  CDS            KanR: aminoglycoside phosphotransferase; aph(3')-Ia; confers resistance to kanamycin in bacteria or G418 (Geneticin®) in eukaryotes
>Addgene plasmid #245205 | pET-28b His6-TEV-SHP2-FL(H114W) | addgene full sequence | sequence record 487880 | Addgene NGS Result
TTGAGATCCTTTTTTTCTGCGCGTAATCTGCTGCTTGCAAACAAAAAAACCACCGCTACCAGCGGTGGTT
TGTTTGCCGGATCAAGAGCTACCAACTCTTTTTCCGAAGGTAACTGGCTTCAGCAGAGCGCAGATACCAA
ATACTGTCCTTCTAGTGTAGCCGTAGTTAGGCCACCACTTCAAGAACTCTGTAGCACCGCCTACATACCT
CGCTCTGCTAATCCTGTTACCAGTGGCTGCTGCCAGTGGCGATAAGTCGTGTCTTACCGGGTTGGACTCA
AGACGATAGTTACCGGATAAGGCGCAGCGGTCGGGCTGAACGGGGGGTTCGTGCACACAGCCCAGCTTGG
AGCGAACGACCTACACCGAACTGAGATACCTACAGCGTGAGCTATGAGAAAGCGCCACGCTTCCCGAAGG
GAGAAAGGCGGACAGGTATCCGGTAAGCGGCAGGGTCGGAACAGGAGAGCGCACGAGGGAGCTTCCAGGG
GGAAACGCCTGGTATCTTTATAGTCCTGTCGGGTTTCGCCACCTCTGACTTGAGCGTCGATTTTTGTGAT
GCTCGTCAGGGGGGCGGAGCCTATGGAAAAACGCCAGCAACGCGGCCTTTTTACGGTTCCTGGCCTTTTG
CTGGCCTTTTGCTCACATGTTCTTTCCTGCGTTATCCCCTGATTCTGTGGATAACCGTATTACCGCCTTT
GAGTGAGCTGATACCGCTCGCCGCAGCCGAACGACCGAGCGCAGCGAGTCAGTGAGCGAGGAAGCGGAAG
AGCGCCTGATGCGGTATTTTCTCCTTACGCATCTGTGCGGTATTTCACACCGCAATGGTGCACTCTCAGT
ACAATCTGCTCTGATGCCGCATAGTTAAGCCAGTATACACTCCGCTATCGCTACGTGACTGGGTCATGGC
TGCGCCCCGACACCCGCCAACACCCGCTGACGCGCCCTGACGGGCTTGTCTGCTCCCGGCATCCGCTTAC
AGACAAGCTGTGACCGTCTCCGGGAGCTGCATGTGTCAGAGGTTTTCACCGTCATCACCGAAACGCGCGA
GGCAGCTGCGGTAAAGCTCATCAGCGTGGTCGTGAAGCGATTCACAGATGTCTGCCTGTTCATCCGCGTC
CAGCTCGTTGAGTTTCTCCAGAAGCGTTAATGTCTGGCTTCTGATAAAGCGGGCCATGTTAAGGGCGGTT
TTTTCCTGTTTGGTCACTGATGCCTCCGTGTAAGGGGGATTTCTGTTCATGGGGGTAATGATACCGATGA
AACGAGAGAGGATGCTCACGATACGGGTTACTGATGATGAACATGCCCGGTTACTGGAACGTTGTGAGGG
TAAACAACTGGCGGTATGGATGCGGCGGGACCAGAGAAAAATCACTCAGGGTCAATGCCAGCGCTTCGTT
AATACAGATGTAGGTGTTCCACAGGGTAGCCAGCAGCATCCTGCGATGCAGATCCGGAACATAATGGTGC
AGGGCGCTGACTTCCGCGTTTCCAGACTTTACGAAACACGGAAACCGAAGACCATTCATGTTGTTGCTCA
GGTCGCAGACGTTTTGCAGCAGCAGTCGCTTCACGTTCGCTCGCGTATCGGTGATTCATTCTGCTAACCA
GTAAGGCAACCCCGCCAGCCTAGCCGGGTCCTCAACGACAGGAGCACGATCATGCGCACCCGTGGGGCCG
CCATGCCGGCGATAATGGCCTGCTTCTCGCCGAAACGTTTGGTGGCGGGACCAGTGACGAAGGCTTGAGC
GAGGGCGTGCAAGATTCCGAATACCGCAAGCGACAGGCCGATCATCGTCGCGCTCCAGCGAAAGCGGTCC
TCGCCGAAAATGACCCAGAGCGCTGCCGGCACCTGTCCTACGAGTTGCATGATAAAGAAGACAGTCATAA
GTGCGGCGACGATAGTCATGCCCCGCGCCCACCGGAAGGAGCTGACTGGGTTGAAGGCTCTCAAGGGCAT
CGGTCGAGATCCCGGTGCCTAATGAGTGAGCTAACTTACATTAATTGCGTTGCGCTCACTGCCCGCTTTC
CAGTCGGGAAACCTGTCGTGCCAGCTGCATTAATGAATCGGCCAACGCGCGGGGAGAGGCGGTTTGCGTA
TTGGGCGCCAGGGTGGTTTTTCTTTTCACCAGTGAGACGGGCAACAGCTGATTGCCCTTCACCGCCTGGC
CCTGAGAGAGTTGCAGCAAGCGGTCCACGCTGGTTTGCCCCAGCAGGCGAAAATCCTGTTTGATGGTGGT
TAACGGCGGGATATAACATGAGCTGTCTTCGGTATCGTCGTATCCCACTACCGAGATATCCGCACCAACG
CGCAGCCCGGACTCGGTAATGGCGCGCATTGCGCCCAGCGCCATCTGATCGTTGGCAACCAGCATCGCAG
TGGGAACGATGCCCTCATTCAGCATTTGCATGGTTTGTTGAAAACCGGACATGGCACTCCAGTCGCCTTC
CCGTTCCGCTATCGGCTGAATTTGATTGCGAGTGAGATATTTATGCCAGCCAGCCAGACGCAGACGCGCC
GAGACAGAACTTAATGGGCCCGCTAACAGCGCGATTTGCTGGTGACCCAATGCGACCAGATGCTCCACGC
CCAGTCGCGTACCGTCTTCATGGGAGAAAATAATACTGTTGATGGGTGTCTGGTCAGAGACATCAAGAAA
TAACGCCGGAACATTAGTGCAGGCAGCTTCCACAGCAATGGCATCCTGGTCATCCAGCGGATAGTTAATG
ATCAGCCCACTGACGCGTTGCGCGAGAAGATTGTGCACCGCCGCTTTACAGGCTTCGACGCCGCTTCGTT
CTACCATCGACACCACCACGCTGGCACCCAGTTGATCGGCGCGAGATTTAATCGCCGCGACAATTTGCGA
CGGCGCGTGCAGGGCCAGACTGGAGGTGGCAACGCCAATCAGCAACGACTGTTTGCCCGCCAGTTGTTGT
GCCACGCGGTTGGGAATGTAATTCAGCTCCGCCATCGCCGCTTCCACTTTTTCCCGCGTTTTCGCAGAAA
CGTGGCTGGCCTGGTTCACCACGCGGGAAACGGTCTGATAAGAGACACCGGCATACTCTGCGACATCGTA
TAACGTTACTGGTTTCACATTCACCACCCTGAATTGACTCTCTTCCGGGCGCTATCATGCCATACCGCGA
AAGGTTTTGCGCCATTCGATGGTGTCCGGGATCTCGACGCTCTCCCTTATGCGACTCCTGCATTAGGAAG
CAGCCCAGTAGTAGGTTGAGGCCGTTGAGCACCGCCGCCGCAAGGAATGGTGCATGCAAGGAGATGGCGC
CCAACAGTCCCCCGGCCACGGGGCCTGCCACCATACCCACGCCGAAACAAGCGCTCATGAGCCCGAAGTG
GCGAGCCCGATCTTCCCCATCGGTGATGTCGGCGATATAGGCGCCAGCAACCGCACCTGTGGCGCCGGTG
ATGCCGGCCACGATGCGTCCGGCGTAGAGGATCGAGATCTCGATCCCGCGAAATTAATACGACTCACTAT
AGGGGAATTGTGAGCGGATAACAATTCCCCTCTAGAAATAATTTTGTTTAACTTTAAGAAGGAGATATAC
CATGGGCAGCAGCCATCATCATCATCATCACGATTACGATATCCCAACGACCGAAAACCTTTACTTCCAG
GGCCATATGACATCGCGGAGATGGTTTCACCCAAATATCACTGGTGTGGAGGCAGAAAACCTACTGTTGA
CAAGAGGAGTTGATGGCAGTTTTTTGGCAAGGCCTAGTAAAAGTAACCCTGGAGACTTCACACTTTCCGT
TAGAAGAAATGGAGCTGTCACCCACATCAAGATTCAGAACACTGGTGATTACTATGACCTGTATGGAGGG
GAGAAATTTGCCACTTTGGCTGAGTTGGTCCAGTATTACATGGAACATCACGGGCAATTAAAAGAGAAGA
ATGGAGATGTCATTGAGCTTAAATATCCTCTGAACTGTGCAGATCCTACCTCTGAAAGGTGGTTTTGGGG
ACATCTCTCTGGGAAAGAAGCAGAGAAATTATTAACTGAAAAAGGAAAACATGGTAGTTTTCTTGTACGA
GAGAGCCAGAGCCACCCTGGAGATTTTGTTCTTTCTGTGCGCACTGGTGATGACAAAGGGGAGAGCAATG
ACGGCAAGTCTAAAGTGACCCATGTTATGATTCGCTGTCAGGAACTGAAATACGACGTTGGTGGAGGAGA
ACGGTTTGATTCTTTGACAGATCTTGTGGAACATTATAAGAAGAATCCTATGGTGGAAACATTGGGTACA
GTACTACAACTCAAGCAGCCCCTTAACACGACTCGTATAAATGCTGCTGAAATAGAAAGCAGAGTTCGAG
AACTAAGCAAATTAGCTGAGACCACAGATAAAGTCAAACAAGGCTTTTGGGAAGAATTTGAGACACTACA
ACAACAGGAGTGCAAACTTCTCTACAGCCGAAAAGAGGGTCAAAGGCAAGAAAACAAAAACAAAAATAGA
TATAAAAACATCCTGCCCTTTGATCATACCAGGGTTGTCCTACACGATGGTGATCCCAATGAGCCTGTTT
CAGATTACATCAATGCAAATATCATCATGCCTGAATTTGAAACCAAGTGCAACAATTCAAAGCCCAAAAA
GAGTTACATTGCCACACAAGGCTGCCTGCAAAACACGGTGAATGACTTTTGGCGGATGGTGTTCCAAGAA
AACTCCCGAGTGATTGTCATGACAACGAAAGAAGTGGAGAGAGGAAAGAGTAAATGTGTCAAATACTGGC
CTGATGAGTATGCTCTAAAAGAATATGGCGTCATGCGTGTTAGGAACGTCAAAGAAAGCGCCGCTCATGA
CTATACGCTAAGAGAACTTAAACTTTCAAAGGTTGGACAAGGGAATACGGAGAGAACGGTCTGGCAATAC
CACTTTCGGACCTGGCCGGACCACGGCGTGCCCAGCGACCCTGGGGGCGTGCTGGACTTCCTGGAGGAGG
TGCACCATAAGCAGGAGAGCATCATGGATGCAGGGCCGGTCGTGGTGCACTGCAGTGCTGGAATTGGCCG
GACAGGGACGTTCATTGTGATTGATATTCTTATTGACATCATCAGAGAGAAAGGTGTTGACTGCGATATT
GACGTTCCCAAAACCATCCAGATGGTGCGGTCTCAGAGGTCAGGGATGGTCCAGACAGAAGCACAGTACC
GATTTATCTATATGGCGGTCCAGCATTATATTGAAACACTACAGCGCAGGATTGAAGAAGAGCAGAAAAG
CAAGAGGAAAGGGCACGAATATACAAATATTAAGTATTCTCTAGCGGACCAGACGAGTGGAGATCAGAGC
CCTCTCCCGCCTTGTACTCCAACGCCACCCTGTGCAGAAATGAGAGAAGACAGTGCTAGAGTCTATGAAA
ACGTGGGCCTGATGCAACAGCAGAAAAGTTTCAGATAGGGATCCGAATTCGAGCTCCGTCGACAAGCTTG
CGGCCGCACTCGAGCACCACCACCACCACCACTGAGATCCGGCTGCTAACAAAGCCCGAAAGGAAGCTGA
GTTGGCTGCTGCCACCGCTGAGCAATAACTAGCATAACCCCTTGGGGCCTCTAAACGGGTCTTGAGGGGT
TTTTTGCTGAAAGGAGGAACTATATCCGGATTGGCGAATGGG
[124 nt withheld, positions 5643-5766]
C
[91 nt withheld, positions 5768-5858]
A
[49 nt withheld, positions 5860-5908]
CCTTTGACGTTGGAGTCCACGTTCTTT
[37 nt withheld, positions 5936-5972]
ACCCTATCTCGGTCTATTCTTTTGATTTATAAGGGATTTTGCCGATTTCGGCCTATTGGTTAAAAAATGA
GCTGATTTAACAAAAATTTAACGCGAATTTTAACAAAATATTAACGCTTACAATTTAGGTGGCACTTTTC
GGGGAAATGTGCGCGGAACCCCTATTTGTTTATTTTTCTAAATACATTCAAATATGTATCCGCTCATGAA
TTAATTCTTAGAAAAACTCATCGAGCATCAAATGAAACTGCAATTTATTCATATCAGGATTATCAATACC
ATATTTTTGAAAAAGCCGTTTCTGTAATGAAGGAGAAAACTCACCGAGGCAGTTCCATAGGATGGCAAGA
TCCTGGTATCGGTCTGCGATTCCGACTCGTCCAACATCAATACAACCTATTAATTTCCCCTCGTCAAAAA
TAAGGTTATCAAGTGAGAAATCACCATGAGTGACGACTGAATCCGGTGAGAATGGCAAAAGTTTATGCAT
TTCTTTCCAGACTTGTTCAACAGGCCAGCCATTACGCTCGTCATCAAAATCACTCGCATCAACCAAACCG
TTATTCATTCGTGATTGCGCCTGAGCGAGACGAAATACGCGATCGCTGTTAAAAGGACAATTACAAACAG
GAATCGAATGCAACCGGCGCAGGAACACTGCCAGCGCATCAACAATATTTTCACCTGAATCAGGATATTC
TTCTAATACCTGGAATGCTGTTTTCCCGGGGATCGCAGTGGTGAGTAACCATGCATCATCAGGAGTACGG
ATAAAATGCTTGATGGTCGGAAGAGGCATAAATTCCGTCAGCCAGTTTAGTCTGACCATCTCATCTGTAA
CATCATTGGCAACGCTACCTTTGCCATGTTTCAGAAACAACTCTGGCGCATCGGGCTTCCCATACAATCG
ATAGATTGTCGCACCTGATTGCCCGACATTATCGCGAGCCCATTTATACCCATATAAATCAGCATCCATG
TTGGAATTTAATCGCGGCCTAGAGCAAGACGTTTCCCGTTGAATATGGCTCATAACACCCCTTGTATTAC
TGTTTATGTAAGCAGACAGTTTTATTGTTCATGACCAAAATCCCTTAACGTGAGTTTTCGTTCCACTGAG
CGTCAGACCCCGTAGAAAAGATCAAAGGATCTTC
